>Addgene plasmid #127386 | UAS-u(XL)Cas9 | addgene full sequence | sequence record 308957 | Addgene NGS Result
CTAAATTGTAAGCGTTAATATTTTGTTAAAATTCGCGTTAAATTTTTGTTAAATCAGCTCATTTTTTAAC
CAATAGGCCGAAATCGGCAAAATCCCTTATAAATCAAAAGAATAGACCGAGATAGGGT
[37 nt withheld, positions 129-165]
AAAGAACGTGGACTCCAACGTCAAAGG
[49 nt withheld, positions 193-241]
T
[91 nt withheld, positions 243-333]
G
[124 nt withheld, positions 335-458]
CCCATTCGCCATTCAGGCTGCGCAACTGTTGGGAAGGGCGATCGGTGCGGGCCTCTTCGCTATTACGCCA
GCTGGCGAAAGGGGGATGTGCTGCAAGGCGATTAAGTTGGGTAACGCCAGGGTTTTCCCAGTCACGACGT
TGTAAAACGACGGCCAGTGAATTGTAATACGACTCACTATAGGGCGAATTGGGTACGTACCGGGCCCCTA
GTATGTATGTAAGTTAATAAAACCCATTTTTGCGGAAAGTAGATAAAAAAAACATTTTTTTTTTTTACTG
CACTGGATATCATTGAACTTATCTGATCAGTTTTAAATTTACTTCGATCCAAGGGTATTTGATGTACCAG
GTTCTTTCGATTACCTCTCACTCAAAATGACATTCCACTCAAAGTCAGCGCTGTTTGCCTCCTTCTCTGT
CCACAGAAATATCGCCGTCTCTTTCGCCGCTGCGTCCGCTATCTCTTTCGCCACCGTTTGTAGCGTTACG
TAGCGTCAATGTCCGCCTTCAGTTGCATTTTGTCAGCGGTTTCGTGACGAAGCTCCAAGCGGTTTACGCC
ATCAATTAAACACAAAGTGCTGTGCCAAAACTCCTCTCGCTTCTTATTTTTGTTTGTTTTTTGAGTGATT
GGGGTGGTGATTGGTTTTGGGTGGGTAAGCAGGGGAAAGTGTGAAAAATCCCGGCAATGGGCCAAGAGGA
TCAGGAGCTATTAATTCGCGGAGGCAGCAAACACCCATCTGCCGAGCATCTGAACAATGTGAGTAGTACA
TGTGCATACATCTTAAGTTCACTTGATCTATAGGAACTGCGATTGCAACATCAAATTGTCTGCGGCGTGA
GAACTGCGACCCACAAAAATCCCAAACCGCAATTGCACAAACAAATAGTGACACGAAACAGATTATTCTG
GTAGCTGTTCTCGCTATATAAGACAATTTTTGAGATCATATCATGATCAAGACATCTAAAGGCATTCATT
TTCGACTATATTCTTTTTTACAAAAAATATAACAACCAGATATTTTAAGCTGATCCTAGATGCACAAAAA
ATAAATAAAAGTATAAACCTACTTCGTAGGATACTTCGGGGTACTTTTTGTTCTGGGTTAGATGAGCATA
ACGCTTGTAGTTGATATTTGAGATCCCCTATCATTGCAGGGTGACAGCGGAGCGGCTTCGCAGAGCTGCA
TTAACCAGGGCTTCGGGCAGGCCAAAAACTACGGCACGCTCCGGCCACCCAGTCCGCCGGAGGACTCCGG
TTCAGGGAGCGGCCAACTAGCCGAGAACCTCACCTATGCCTGGCACAATATGGACATCTTTGGGGCGGTC
AATCAGCCGGGCTCCGGATGGCGGCAGCTGGTCAACCGGACACGCGGACTATTCTGCAACGAGCGACACA
TACCGGCGCCCAGGAAACATTTGCTCAAGAACGGTGAGTTTCTATTCGCAGTCGGCTGATCTGTGTGAAA
TCTTAATAAAGGGTCCAATTACCAATTTGAAACTCAGTTTGCGGCGTGGCCTATCCGGGCGAACTTTTGG
CCGTGATGGGCAGTTCCGGTGCCGGAAAGACGACCCTGCTGAATGCCCTTGCCTTTCGATCGCCGCAGGG
CATCCAAGTATCGCCATCCGGGATGCGACTGCTCAATGGCCAACCTGTGGACGCCAAGGAGATGCAGGCC
AGGTGCGCCTATGTCCAGCAGGATGACCTCTTTATCGGCTCCCTAACGGCCAGGGAACACCTGATTTTCC
AAGCCATGGTGCGGATGCCACGACATCTGACCTATCGGCAGCGAGTGGCCCGCGTGGATCAGGTGATCCA
GGAGCTTTCGCTCAGCAAATGTCAGCACACGATCATCGGTGTGCCCGGCAGGGTGAAAGGTCTGTCCGGC
GGAGAAAGGAAGCGTCTGGCATTCGCCTCCGAGGCTCTAACCGATCCGCCGCTTCTGATCTGCGATGAGC
CCACCTCCGGACTGGACTCCTTTACCGCCCACAGCGTCGTCCAGGTGCTGAAGAAGCTGTCGCAGAAGGG
CAAGACCGTCATCCTGACCATTCATCAGCCGTCTTCCGAGCTGTTTGAGCTCTTTGACAAGATCCTTCTG
ATGGCCGAGGGCAGGGTAGCTTTCTTGGGCACTCCCAGCGAAGCCGTCGACTTCTTTTCCTAGTGAGTTC
GATGTGTTTATTAAGGGTATCTAGTATTACATAACATCTCAACTCCTATCCAGCGTGGGTGCCCAGTGTC
CTACCAACTACAATCCGGCGGACTTTTACGTACAGGTGTTGGCCGTTGTGCCCGGACGGGAGATCGAGTC
CCGTGATCGGATCGCCAAGATATGCGACAATTTTGCCATTAGCAAAGTAGCCCGGGATATGGAGCAGTTG
TTGGCCACCAAAAATCTGGAGAAGCCACTGGAGCAGCCGGAGAATGGGTACACCTACAAGGCCACCTGGT
TCATGCAGTTCCGGGCGGTCCTGTGGCGATCCTGGCTGTCGGTGCTCAAGGAACCACTCCTCGTAAAAGT
GCGACTTATTCAGACAACGGTGAGTGGTTCCAGTGGAAACAAATGATATAACGCTTACAATTCTTGGAAA
CAAATTCGCTAGATTTTAGATAGAATTGCCTGATTCCACACCCTTCTTAGTTTTTTTCAATGAGATGTAT
AGTTTATAGTTTTGCAGAAGATAAATAAATTTCATTTAACTCGCGAATATTAATGAGATGCGAGTAACAT
TTTAATTTGCAGATGGTTGCCATCTTGATTGGCCTCATCTTTTTGGGCCAACAACTCACGCAAGTGGGTG
TGATGAATATCAACGGAGCCATCTTCCTCTTCCTGACCAACATGACCTTTCAAAACGTCTTTGCCACGAT
AAATGTAAGTCATGTTTAGAATACATTTGCATTTCAATAATTTACTAACTTTCTAATGAATCGATTCGAT
TTAGGTGTTCACCTCAGAGCTGCCAGTTTTTATGAGGGAGGCCCGAAGTCGACTTTATCGCTGTGACACA
TACTTTCTGGGCAAAACGATTGCCGAATTGCCGCTTTTTCTCACAGTGCCACTGGTCTTCACGGCGATTG
CCTATCCGATGATCGGACTGCGGGCCGGAGTGCTGCACTTCTTCAACTGCCTGGCGCTGGTCACTCTGGT
GGCCAATGTGTCAACGTCCTTCGGATATCTAATATCCTGCGCCAGCTCCTCGACCTCGATGGCGCTGTCT
GTGGGTCCGCCGGTTATCATACCATTCCTGCTCTTTGGCGGCTTCTTCTTGAACTCGGGCTCGGTGCCAG
TATACCTCAAATGGTTGTCGTACCTCTCATGGTTCCGTTACGCCAACGAGGGTCTGCTGATTAACCAATG
GGCGGACGTGGAGCCGGGCGAAATTAGCTGCACATCGTCGAACACCACGTGCCCCAGTTCGGGCAAGGTC
ATCCTGGAGACGCTTAACTTCTCCGCCGCCGATCTGCCGCTGGACTACGTGGGTCTGGCCATTCTCATCG
TGAGCTTCCGGGTGCTCGCATATCTGGCTCTAAGACTTCGGGCCCGACGCAAGGAGTAGCCGACATATAT
CCGAAATAACTGCTTGTTTTTTTTTTTTACCATTATTACCATCGTGTTTACTGTTTATTGCCCCCTCAAA
AAGCTAATGTAATTATATTTGTGCCAATAAAAACAAGATATGACCTATAGAATACAAGTATTTCCCCTTC
GAACATCCCCACAAGTAGACTTTGGATTTGTCTTCTAACCAAAAGACTTACACACCTGCATACCTTACAT
CAAAAACTCGTTTATCGCTACATAAAACACCGGGATATATTTTTTATATACATACTTTTCAAATCGCGCG
CCCTCTTCATAATTCACCTCCACCACACCACGTTTCGTAGTTGCTCTTTCGCTGTCTCCCACCCGCTCTC
CGCAACACATTCACCTTTTGTTCGACGACCTTGGAGCGACTGTCGTTAGTTCCGCGCGATTCGGTTCGCT
CAAATGGTTCCGAGTGGTTCATTTCGTCTCAATAGAAATTAGTAATAAATATTTGTATGTACAATTTATT
TGCTCCAATATATTTGTATATATTTCCCTCACAGCTATATTTATTCTAATTTAATATTATGACTTTTTAA
GGTAATTTTTTGTGACCTGTTCGGAGTGATTAGCGTTACAATTTGAACTGAAAGTGACATCCAGTGTTTG
TTCCTTGTGTAGATGCATCTCAAAAAAATGGTGGGCATAATAGTGTTGTTTATATATATCAAAAATAACA
ACTATAATAATAAGAATACATTTAATTTAGAAAATGCTTGGATTTCACTGGAACTAGGCTAGCATAACTT
CGTATAATGTATGCTATACGAAGTTATGCTAGCGGATCCAAGCTTGCATGCCTGCAGGTCGGAGTACTGT
CCTCCGAGCGGAGTACTGTCCTCCGAGCGGAGTACTGTCCTCCGAGCGGAGTACTGTCCTCCGAGCGGAG
TACTGTCCTCCGAGCGGAGACTCTAGCGAGCGCCGGAGTATAAATAGAGGCGCTTCGTCTACGGAGCGAC
AATTCAATTCAAACAAGCAAAGTGAACACGTCGCTAAGCGAAAGCTAAGCAAATAAACAAGCGCAGCTGA
ACAAGCTAAACAATCTGCAGTAAAGTGCAAGTTAAAGTGAATCAATTAAAAGTAACCAGCAACCAAGTAA
ATCAACTGCAACTACTGAAATCTGCCAAGAAGTAATTATTGAATACAAGAAGAGAACTCTGAATAGGGAA
TTGGGAATTCCAACATGGTGAGCAAGGGCGAGGAGCTGTTCACCGGGGTGGTGCCCATCCTGGTCGAGCT
GGACGGCGACGTAAACGGCCACAAGTTCAGCGTGTCCGGCGAGGGCGAGGGCGATGCCACCTACGGCAAG
CTGACCCTGAAGTTCATCTGCACCACCGGCAAGCTGCCCGTGCCCTGGCCCACCCTCGTGACCACCCTGA
CCTACGGCGTGCAGTGCTTCAGCCGCTACCCCGACCACATGAAGCAGCACGACTTCTTCAAGTCCGCCAT
GCCCGAAGGCTACGTCCAGGAGCGCACCATCTTCTTCAAGGACGACGGCAACTACAAGACCCGCGCCTAA
TAACATGGACAAGAAGTACTCCATTGGGCTCGATATCGGCACAAACAGCGTCGGCTGGGCCGTCATTACG
GACGAGTACAAGGTGCCGAGCAAAAAATTCAAAGTTCTGGGCAATACCGATCGCCACAGCATAAAGAAGA
ACCTCATTGGCGCCCTCCTGTTCGACTCCGGGGAGACGGCCGAAGCCACGCGGCTCAAAAGAACAGCACG
GCGCAGATATACCCGCAGAAAGAATCGGATCTGCTACCTGCAGGAGATCTTTAGTAATGAGATGGCTAAG
GTGGATGACTCTTTCTTCCATAGGCTGGAGGAGTCCTTTTTGGTGGAGGAGGATAAAAAGCACGAGCGCC
ACCCAATCTTTGGCAATATCGTGGACGAGGTGGCGTACCATGAAAAGTACCCAACCATATATCATCTGAG
GAAGAAGCTTGTAGACAGTACTGATAAGGCTGACTTGCGGTTGATCTATCTCGCGCTGGCGCATATGATC
AAATTTCGGGGACACTTCCTCATCGAGGGGGACCTGAACCCAGACAACAGCGATGTCGACAAACTCTTTA
TCCAACTGGTTCAGACTTACAATCAGCTTTTCGAAGAGAACCCGATCAACGCATCCGGAGTTGACGCCAA
AGCAATCCTGAGCGCTAGGCTGTCCAAATCCCGGCGGCTCGAAAACCTCATCGCACAGCTCCCTGGGGAG
AAGAAGAACGGCCTGTTTGGTAATCTTATCGCCCTGTCACTCGGGCTGACCCCCAACTTTAAATCTAACT
TCGACCTGGCCGAAGATGCCAAGCTTCAACTGAGCAAAGACACCTACGATGATGATCTCGACAATCTGCT
GGCCCAGATCGGCGACCAGTACGCAGACCTTTTTTTGGCGGCAAAGAACCTGTCAGACGCCATTCTGCTG
AGTGATATTCTGCGAGTGAACACGGAGATCACCAAAGCTCCGCTGAGCGCTAGTATGATCAAGCGCTATG
ATGAGCACCACCAAGACTTGACTTTGCTGAAGGCCCTTGTCAGACAGCAACTGCCTGAGAAGTACAAGGA
AATTTTCTTCGATCAGTCTAAAAATGGCTACGCCGGATACATTGACGGCGGAGCAAGCCAGGAGGAATTT
TACAAATTTATTAAGCCCATCTTGGAAAAAATGGACGGCACCGAGGAGCTGCTGGTAAAGCTTAACAGAG
AAGATCTGTTGCGCAAACAGCGCACTTTCGACAATGGAAGCATCCCCCACCAGATTCACCTGGGCGAACT
GCACGCTATCCTCAGGCGGCAAGAGGATTTCTACCCCTTTTTGAAAGATAACAGGGAAAAGATTGAGAAA
ATCCTCACATTTCGGATACCCTACTATGTAGGCCCCCTCGCCCGGGGAAATTCCAGATTCGCGTGGATGA
CTCGCAAATCAGAAGAGACCATCACTCCCTGGAACTTCGAGGAAGTCGTGGATAAGGGGGCCTCTGCCCA
GTCCTTCATCGAAAGGATGACTAACTTTGATAAAAATCTGCCTAACGAAAAGGTGCTTCCTAAACACTCT
CTGCTGTACGAGTACTTCACAGTTTATAACGAGCTCACCAAGGTCAAATACGTCACAGAAGGGATGAGAA
AGCCAGCATTCCTGTCTGGAGAGCAGAAGAAAGCTATCGTGGACCTCCTCTTCAAGACGAACCGGAAAGT
TACCGTGAAACAGCTCAAAGAAGACTATTTCAAAAAGATTGAATGTTTCGACTCTGTTGAAATCAGCGGA
GTGGAGGATCGCTTCAACGCATCCCTGGGAACGTATCACGATCTCCTGAAAATCATTAAAGACAAGGACT
TCCTGGACAATGAGGAGAACGAGGACATTCTTGAGGACATTGTCCTCACCCTTACGTTGTTTGAAGATAG
GGAGATGATTGAAGAACGCTTGAAAACTTACGCTCATCTCTTCGACGACAAAGTCATGAAACAGCTCAAG
AGGCGCCGATATACAGGATGGGGGCGGCTGTCAAGAAAACTGATCAATGGGATCCGAGACAAGCAGAGTG
GAAAGACAATCCTGGATTTTCTTAAGTCCGATGGATTTGCCAACCGGAACTTCATGCAGTTGATCCATGA
TGACTCTCTCACCTTTAAGGAGGACATCCAGAAAGCACAAGTTTCTGGCCAGGGGGACAGTCTTCACGAG
CACATCGCTAATCTTGCAGGTAGCCCAGCTATCAAAAAGGGAATACTGCAGACCGTTAAGGTCGTGGATG
AACTCGTCAAAGTAATGGGAAGGCATAAGCCCGAGAATATCGTTATCGAGATGGCCCGAGAGAACCAAAC
TACCCAGAAGGGACAGAAGAACAGTAGGGAAAGGATGAAGAGGATTGAAGAGGGTATAAAAGAACTGGGG
TCCCAAATCCTTAAGGAACACCCAGTTGAAAACACCCAGCTTCAGAATGAGAAGCTCTACCTGTACTACC
TGCAGAACGGCAGGGACATGTACGTGGATCAGGAACTGGACATCAATCGGCTCTCCGACTACGACGTGGA
TCATATCGTGCCCCAGTCTTTTCTCAAAGATGATTCTATTGATAATAAAGTGTTGACAAGATCCGATAAA
AATAGAGGGAAGAGTGATAACGTCCCCTCAGAAGAAGTTGTCAAGAAAATGAAAAATTATTGGCGGCAGC
TGCTGAACGCCAAACTGATCACACAACGGAAGTTCGATAATCTGACTAAGGCTGAACGAGGTGGCCTGTC
TGAGTTGGATAAAGCCGGCTTCATCAAAAGGCAGCTTGTTGAGACACGCCAGATCACCAAGCACGTGGCC
CAAATTCTCGATTCACGCATGAACACCAAGTACGATGAAAATGACAAACTGATTCGAGAGGTGAAAGTTA
TTACTCTGAAGTCTAAGCTGGTCTCAGATTTCAGAAAGGACTTTCAGTTTTATAAGGTGAGAGAGATCAA
CAATTACCACCATGCGCATGATGCCTACCTGAATGCAGTGGTAGGCACTGCACTTATCAAAAAATATCCC
AAGCTTGAATCTGAATTTGTTTACGGAGACTATAAAGTGTACGATGTTAGGAAAATGATCGCAAAGTCTG
AGCAGGAAATAGGCAAGGCCACCGCTAAGTACTTCTTTTACAGCAATATTATGAATTTTTTCAAGACCGA
GATTACACTGGCCAATGGAGAGATTCGGAAGCGACCACTTATCGAAACAAACGGAGAAACAGGAGAAATC
GTGTGGGACAAGGGTAGGGATTTCGCGACAGTCCGGAAGGTCCTGTCCATGCCGCAGGTGAACATCGTTA
AAAAGACCGAAGTACAGACCGGAGGCTTCTCCAAGGAAAGTATCCTCCCGAAAAGGAACAGCGACAAGCT
GATCGCACGCAAAAAAGATTGGGACCCCAAGAAATACGGCGGATTCGATTCTCCTACAGTCGCTTACAGT
GTACTGGTTGTGGCCAAAGTGGAGAAAGGGAAGTCTAAAAAACTCAAAAGCGTCAAGGAACTGCTGGGCA
TCACAATCATGGAGCGATCAAGCTTCGAAAAAAACCCCATCGACTTTCTCGAGGCGAAAGGATATAAAGA
GGTCAAAAAAGACCTCATCATTAAGCTTCCCAAGTACTCTCTCTTTGAGCTTGAAAACGGCCGGAAACGA
ATGCTCGCTAGTGCGGGCGAGCTGCAGAAAGGTAACGAGCTGGCACTGCCCTCTAAATACGTTAATTTCT
TGTATCTGGCCAGCCACTATGAAAAGCTCAAAGGGTCTCCCGAAGATAATGAGCAGAAGCAGCTGTTCGT
GGAACAACACAAACACTACCTTGATGAGATCATCGAGCAAATAAGCGAATTCTCCAAAAGAGTGATCCTC
GCCGACGCTAACCTCGATAAGGTGCTTTCTGCTTACAATAAGCACAGGGATAAGCCCATCAGGGAGCAGG
CAGAAAACATTATCCACTTGTTTACTCTGACCAACTTGGGCGCGCCTGCAGCCTTCAAGTACTTCGACAC
CACCATAGACAGAAAGCGGTACACCTCTACAAAGGAGGTCCTGGACGCCACACTGATTCATCAGTCAATT
ACGGGGCTCTATGAAACAAGAATCGACCTCTCTCAGCTCGGTGGAGACAGCAGGGCTGACCCCAAGAAGA
AGAGGAAGGTGTGAGCTAGCGGATCTTTGTGAAGGAACCTTACTTCTGTGGTGTGACATAATTGGACAAA
CTACCTACAGAGATTTAAAGCTCTAAGGTAAATATAAAATTTTTAAGTGTATAATGTGTTAAACTACTGA
TTCTAATTGTTTGTGTATTTTAGATTCCAACCTATGGAACTGATGAATGGGAGCAGTGGTGGAATGCCTT
TAATGAGGAAAACCTGTTTTGCTCAGAAGAAATGCCATCTAGTGATGATGAGGCTACTGCTGACTCTCAA
CATTCTACTCCTCCAAAAAAGAAGAGAAAGGTAGAAGACCCCAAGGACTTTCCTTCAGAATTGCTAAGTT
TTTTGAGTCATGCTGTGTTTAGTAATAGAACTCTTGCTTGCTTTGCTATTTACACCACAAAGGAAAAAGC
TGCACTGCTATACAAGAAAATTATGGAAAAATATTTGATGTATAGTGCCTTGACTAGAGATCATAATCAG
CCATACCACATTTGTAGAGGTTTTACTTGCTTTAAAAAACCTCCCACACCTCCCCCTGAACCTGAAACAT
AAAATGAATGCAATTGTTGTTGTTAACTTGTTTATTGCAGCTTATAATGGTTACAAATAAAGCAATAGCA
TCACAAATTTCACAAATAAAGCATTTTTTTCACTGCATTCTAGTTGTGGTTTGTCCAAACTCATCAATGT
ATCTTATCATGTCTGGATCCACTAGTGTCGACGATGTAGGTCACGGTCTCGAAGCCGCGGTGCGGGTGCC
AGGGCGTGCCCTTGGGCTCCCCGGGCGCGTACTCCACCTCACCCATCTGGTCCATCATGATGAACGGGTC
GAGGTGGCGGTAGTTGATCCCGGCGAACGCGCGGCGCACCGGGAAGCCCTCGCCCTCGAAACCGCTGGGC
GCGGTGGTCACGGTGAGCACGGGACGTGCGACGGCGTCGGCGGGTGCGGATACGCGGGGCAGCGTCAGCG
GGTTCTCGACGGTCACGGCGGGCATGTCGACACTAGTTCTAGCCAGCTTTTGTTCCCTTTAGTGAGGGTT
AATTTCGAGCTTGGCGTAATCATGGTCATAGCTGTTTCCTGTGTGAAATTGTTATCCGCTCACAATTCCA
CACAACATACGAGCCGGAAGCATAAAGTGTAAAGCCTGGGGTGCCTAATGAGTGAGCTAACTCACATTAA
TTGCGTTGCGCTCACTGCCCGCTTTCCAGTCGGGAAACCTGTCGTGCCAGCTGCATTAATGAATCGGCCA
ACGCGCGGGGAGAGGCGGTTTGCGTATTGGGCGCTCTTCCGCTTCCTCGCTCACTGACTCGCTGCGCTCG
GTCGTTCGGCTGCGGCGAGCGGTATCAGCTCACTCAAAGGCGGTAATACGGTTATCCACAGAATCAGGGG
ATAACGCAGGAAAGAACATGTGAGCAAAAGGCCAGCAAAAGGCCAGGAACCGTAAAAAGGCCGCGTTGCT
GGCGTTTTTCCATAGGCTCCGCCCCCCTGACGAGCATCACAAAAATCGACGCTCAAGTCAGAGGTGGCGA
AACCCGACAGGACTATAAAGATACCAGGCGTTTCCCCCTGGAAGCTCCCTCGTGCGCTCTCCTGTTCCGA
CCCTGCCGCTTACCGGATACCTGTCCGCCTTTCTCCCTTCGGGAAGCGTGGCGCTTTCTCATAGCTCACG
CTGTAGGTATCTCAGTTCGGTGTAGGTCGTTCGCTCCAAGCTGGGCTGTGTGCACGAACCCCCCGTTCAG
CCCGACCGCTGCGCCTTATCCGGTAACTATCGTCTTGAGTCCAACCCGGTAAGACACGACTTATCGCCAC
TGGCAGCAGCCACTGGTAACAGGATTAGCAGAGCGAGGTATGTAGGCGGTGCTACAGAGTTCTTGAAGTG
GTGGCCTAACTACGGCTACACTAGAAGAACAGTATTTGGTATCTGCGCTCTGCTGAAGCCAGTTACCTTC
GGAAAAAGAGTTGGTAGCTCTTGATCCGGCAAACAAACCACCGCTGGTAGCGGTGGTTTTTTTGTTTGCA
AGCAGCAGATTACGCGCAGAAAAAAAGGATCTCAAGAAGATCCTTTGATCTTTTCTACGGGGTCTGACGC
TCAGTGGAACGAAAACTCACGTTAAGGGATTTTGGTCATGAGATTATCAAAAAGGATCTTCACCTAGATC
CTTTTAAATTAAAAATGAAGTTTTAAATCAATCTAAAGTATATATGAGTAAACTTGGTCTGACAGTTACC
AATGCTTAATCAGTGAGGCACCTATCTCAGCGATCTGTCTATTTCGTTCATCCATAGTTGCCTGACTCCC
CGTCGTGTAGATAACTACGATACGGGAGGGCTTACCATCTGGCCCCAGTGCTGCAATGATACCGCGAGAC
CCACGCTCACCGGCTCCAGATTTATCAGCAATAAACCAGCCAGCCGGAAGGGCCGAGCGCAGAAGTGGTC
CTGCAACTTTATCCGCCTCCATCCAGTCTATTAATTGTTGCCGGGAAGCTAGAGTAAGTAGTTCGCCAGT
TAATAGTTTGCGCAACGTTGTTGCCATTGCTACAGGCATCGTGGTGTCACGCTCGTCGTTTGGTATGGCT
TCATTCAGCTCCGGTTCCCAACGATCAAGGCGAGTTACATGATCCCCCATGTTGTGCAAAAAAGCGGTTA
GCTCCTTCGGTCCTCCGATCGTTGTCAGAAGTAAGTTGGCCGCAGTGTTATCACTCATGGTTATGGCAGC
ACTGCATAATTCTCTTACTGTCATGCCATCCGTAAGATGCTTTTCTGTGACTGGTGAGTACTCAACCAAG
TCATTCTGAGAATAGTGTATGCGGCGACCGAGTTGCTCTTGCCCGGCGTCAATACGGGATAATACCGCGC
CACATAGCAGAACTTTAAAAGTGCTCATCATTGGAAAACGTTCTTCGGGGCGAAAACTCTCAAGGATCTT
ACCGCTGTTGAGATCCAGTTCGATGTAACCCACTCGTGCACCCAACTGATCTTCAGCATCTTTTACTTTC
ACCAGCGTTTCTGGGTGAGCAAAAACAGGAAGGCAAAATGCCGCAAAAAAGGGAATAAGGGCGACACGGA
AATGTTGAATACTCATACTCTTCCTTTTTCAATATTATTGAAGCATTTATCAGGGTTATTGTCTCATGAG
CGGATACATATTTGAATGTATTTAGAAAAATAAACAAATAGGGGTTCCGCGCACATTTCCCCGAAAAGTG
CCAC
Features (pLannotate 1.2.2; 25 found; start..end, strand, type, name):
     30..458     -  rep_origin     f1 ori (sequence partly withheld): f1 bacteriophage origin of replication; arrow indicates direction of (+) strand synthesis
    463..620     -  CDS            lacZα (fragment): LacZα fragment of β-galactosidase; lacZ fragment
    623..641     +  promoter       T7 promoter: promoter for bacteriophage T7 RNA polymerase
    666..4785    +  gene           mini-white: white; This modified version of the white gene lacks part of the first intron.
   4792..4825    -  protein_bind   loxP: Cre-mediated recombination occurs in the 8-bp core sequence (GCATACAT). Cre recombinase
   4838..4859    -  misc_feature   MCS (fragment): pUC18/19 multiple cloning site
   4858..4952    +  protein_bind   5X UAS: five tandem copies of the "ScaI site" 17-mer CGGAGTACTGTCCTCCG, an upstream activating sequence (UAS) that efficiently binds yeast Gal4 (Webster et al., 1988; Pfeiffer et al., 2010) GAL4
   4971..5209    +  promoter       hsp70 promoter: Drosophila melanogaster hsp70Bb promoter
   5215..5565    +  CDS            cEGFP (fragment): cEGFP is a basic (constitutively fluorescent) green fluorescent protein published in 2008, derived from Aequorea victoria.
   5573..9676    +  CDS            cas9: CAS9_STRP1 - Also known as csn1 From Streptococcus pyogenes serotype M1.
   9720..9794    +  CDS            small t antigen (fragment): SV40 (simian virus 40) small t antigen
   9796..9861    +  intron         small t intron: SV40 (simian virus 40) small t antigen intron
   9991..10011   +  CDS            SV40 NLS: nuclear localization signal of SV40 (simian virus 40) large T antigen
  10018..10152   +  CDS            LT_POVHA (fragment): Protein inferred from homology: Swiss-Prot protein existence level 3. Isoform large T antigen is a key early protein essential for both driving viral replication and inducing cellular transformation. Plays a role in viral genome replication by driving entry of quiescent cells into the cell cycle and by autoregulating the synthesis of viral early mRNA. Displays highly oncogenic activities by corrupting the host cellular checkpoint mechanisms that guard cell division and the transcription, replication, and repair of DNA. Participates in the modulation of cellular gene expression preceeding viral
  10177..10260   +  CDS            large T antigen (fragment): large T antigen from SV40 (simian virus 40)
  10283..10417   +  polyA_signal   SV40 poly(A) signal: SV40 polyadenylation signal
  10446..10515   +  protein_bind   attB: attB site for the φC31 integrase (Groth et al., 2000) phage φC31 integrase
  10734..10752   -  promoter       T3 promoter: promoter for bacteriophage T3 RNA polymerase
  10795..10817   -  protein_bind   lac operator (fragment): The lac repressor binds to the lac operator to inhibit transcription in E. coli. This inhibition can be relieved by adding lactose or isopropyl-β-D-thiogalactopyranoside (IPTG). lac repressor encoded by lacI
  10821..10851   -  promoter       lac promoter: promoter for the E. coli lac operon
  10866..10887   -  protein_bind   CAP binding site: CAP binding activates transcription in the presence of cAMP. E. coli catabolite activator protein
  10900..10992   -  CDS            lacI (fragment): lac repressor; lacI; The lac repressor binds to the lac operator to inhibit transcription in E. coli. This inhibition can be relieved by adding lactose or isopropyl-β-D-thiogalactopyranoside (IPTG).
  11175..11763   -  rep_origin     ori: high-copy-number ColE1/pMB1/pBR322/pUC origin of replication
  11934..12794   -  CDS            AmpR: β-lactamase; bla; confers resistance to ampicillin, carbenicillin, and related antibiotics
  12795..12899   -  promoter       AmpR promoter: bla
