[The description below was written by a language model from this plasmid's Addgene catalogue record and pLannotate feature annotations shown in this document.]
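Description:
UAS-u(XL)Cas9 is a Drosophila transgenesis and expression plasmid of about 12.9 kb built on the pUASTattB backbone, designed to produce Cas9 at very low levels under Gal4 control. In bacteria it is maintained through a high-copy ColE1/pUC-type origin and selected with ampicillin via the β-lactamase gene. An f1 origin and remnants of a lacZα/lac promoter cloning region with flanking T7 and T3 promoters are also present. For fly work, the backbone carries a φC31 attB site, which allows integrase-mediated insertion into a genomic attP landing site. It also carries the mini-white eye-colour marker for identifying transformants, and a single loxP site lies next to this marker.

The expression cassette consists of five tandem Gal4-binding UAS repeats fused to the Drosophila hsp70 minimal promoter (the UAST promoter). This is followed by a roughly 350 bp fragment annotated as part of an EGFP coding sequence and then the Streptococcus pyogenes Cas9 open reading frame. The cassette ends with SV40 small t intron and polyadenylation sequences; the SV40 NLS and T antigen fragments annotated there appear to belong to this SV40 3′ region. The insert name, uORF(XL)-Cas9, suggests that the EGFP-derived segment acts as an extra-long upstream open reading frame. Ribosomes that translate an upstream ORF only rarely go on to initiate at the downstream Cas9 start codon, so Cas9 protein output would be strongly reduced without changing the transcriptional pattern set by the Gal4 driver.

The construct belongs to a resource for tissue-specific CRISPR mutagenesis in Drosophila. Crossing flies that carry it to a Gal4 line restricts Cas9 to chosen tissues. The record gives the purpose only as very low-level Cas9 expression and does not state why this is wanted.
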