Addgene plasmid #127386: UAS-u(XL)Cas9
Purpose: Expresses Cas9 at very low level
Depositing lab: Michael Boutros. Depositing organization: Deutsches Krebsforschungszentrum (DKFZ). Publication: A large-scale resource for tissue-specific CRISPR mutagenesis in Drosophila. Port F, Strein C, Stricker M, Rauscher B, Heigwer F, Zhou J, Beyersdorffer C, Frei J, Hess A, Kern K, Lange L, Langner N, Malamud R, Pavlovic B, Radecke K, Schmitt L, Voos L, Valentini E, Boutros M. Elife. 2020 Feb 13;9. pii: 53865. doi: 10.7554/eLife.53865. PubMed 32053108.
Backbone
  Vector backbone: pUASTattB
  Backbone manufacturer: Johannes Bischof and Konrad Basler
  Total vector size (bp): 12900
  Vector type: Insect Expression, CRISPR
Growth in bacteria
  Bacterial resistance: Ampicillin, 100 μg/mL
  Growth temperature: 37°C
  Growth strain: DH5alpha
  Copy number: Unknown
Gene/Insert
  Gene/Insert name: uORF(XL)-Cas9
  Promoter: UAST
  Cloning method: Gibson Cloning
  Sequencing primers: 5′ AATCAACTGCAACTACTG
Terms and licenses: Academic/Nonprofit Terms; Industry Terms: Not Available to Industry
How to cite: UAS-u(XL)Cas9 was a gift from Michael Boutros (Addgene plasmid # 127386 ; http://n2t.net/addgene:127386 ; RRID:Addgene_127386)
